>Addgene plasmid #155999 | SERPINH1 | addgene full sequence | sequence record 377213 | Addgene NGS Result
GGCTCCGGTGCCCGTCAGTGGGCAGAGCGCACATCGCCCACAGTCCCCGAGAAGTTGGGGGGAGGGGTCG
GCAATTGAACCGGTGCCTAGAGAAGGTGGCGCGGGGTAAACTGGGAAAGTGATGTCGTGTACTGGCTCCG
CCTTTTTCCCGAGGGTGGGGGAGAACCGTATATAAGTGCAGTAGTCGCCGTGAACGTTCTTTTTCGCAAC
GGGTTTGCCGCCAGAACACAGGTAAGTGCCGTGTGTGGTTCCCGCGGGCCTGGCCTCTTTACGGGTTATG
GCCCTTGCGTGCCTTGAATTACTTCCACCTGGCTGCAGTACGTGATTCTTGATCCCGAGCTTCGGGTTGG
AAGTGGGTGGGAGAGTTCGAGGCCTTGCGCTTAAGGAGCCCCTTCGCCTCGTGCTTGAGTTGAGGCCTGG
CCTGGGCGCTGGGGCCGCCGCGTGCGAATCTGGTGGCACCTTCGCGCCTGTCTCGCTGCTTTCGATAAGT
CTCTAGCCATTTAAAATTTTTGATGACCTGCTGCGACGCTTTTTTTCTGGCAAGATAGTCTTGTAAATGC
GGGCCAAGATCTGCACACTGGTATTTCGGTTTTTGGGGCCGCGGGCGGCGACGGGGCCCGTGCGTCCCAG
CGCACATGTTCGGCGAGGCGGGGCCTGCGAGCGCGGCCACCGAGAATCGGACGGGGGTAGTCTCAAGCTG
GCCGGCCTGCTCTGGTGCCTGGCCTCGCGCCGCCGTGTATCGCCCCGCCCTGGGCGGCAAGGCTGGCCCG
GTCGGCACCAGTTGCGTGAGCGGAAAGATGGCCGCTTCCCGGCCCTGCTGCAGGGAGCTCAAAATGGAGG
ACGCGGCGCTCGGGAGAGCGGGCGGGTGAGTCACCCACACAAAGGAAAAGGGCCTTTCCGTCCTCAGCCG
TCGCTTCATGTGACTCCACGGAGTACCGGGCGCCGTCCAGGCACCTCGATTAGTTCTCGAGCTTTTGGAG
TACGTCGTCTTTAGGTTGGGGGGAGGGGTTTTATGCGATGGAGTTTCCCCACACTGAGTGGGTGGAGACT
GAAGTTAGGCCAGCTTGGCACTTGATGTAATTCTCCTTGGAATTTGCCCTTTTTGAGTTTGGATCTTGGT
TCATTCTCAAGCCTCAGACAGTGGTTCAAAGTTTTTTTCTTCCATTTCAGGTGTCGTGAGGAATTAGCTT
GGTACTAATACGACTCACTATAGGGAGACCCAAGCTGGCTAGGTAAGCTTGGTACCGAGCTCGGATCCAC
TAGTCCAGTGTGGTGGAATTCTGCAGATATCAACAAGTTTGTACAAAAAAGCAGGCTGCCACCATGCGCT
CCCTCCTGCTTCTCAGCGCCTTCTGCCTCCTGGAGGCGGCCCTGGCCGCCGAGGTGAAGAAACCTGCAGC
CGCAGCAGCTCCTGGCACTGCGGAGAAGTTGAGCCCCAAGGCGGCCACGCTTGCCGAGCGCAGCGCCGGC
CTGGCCTTCAGCTTGTACCAGGCCATGGCCAAGGACCAGGCAGTGGAGAACATCCTGGTGTCACCCGTGG
TGGTGGCCTCGTCGCTGGGGCTCGTGTCGCTGGGCGGCAAGGCGACCACGGCGTCGCAGGCCAAGGCAGT
GCTGAGCGCCGAGCAGCTGCGCGACGAGGAGGTGCACGCCGGCCTGGGCGAGCTGCTGCGCTCACTCAGC
AACTCCACGGCGCGCAACGTGACCTGGAAGCTGGGCAGCCGACTGTACGGACCCAGCTCAGTGAGCTTCG
CTGATGACTTCGTGCGCAGCAGCAAGCAGCACTACAACTGCGAGCACTCCAAGATCAACTTCCGCGACAA
GCGCAGCGCGCTGCAGTCCATCAACGAGTGGGCCGCGCAGACCACCGACGGCAAGCTGCCCGAGGTCACC
AAGGACGTGGAGCGCACGGACGGCGCCCTGTTAGTCAACGCCATGTTCTTCAAGCCACACTGGGATGAGA
AATTCCACCACAAGATGGTGGACAACCGTGGCTTCATGGTGACTCGGTCCTATACCGTGGGTGTCATGAT
GATGCACCGGACAGGCCTCTACAACTACTACGACGACGAGAAGGAAAAGCTGCAAATCGTGGAGATGCCC
CTGGCCCACAAGCTCTCCAGCCTCATCATCCTCATGCCCCATCACGTGGAGCCTCTCGAGCGCCTTGAAA
AGCTGCTAACCAAAGAGCAGCTGAAGATCTGGATGGGGAAGATGCAGAAGAAGGCTGTTGCCATCTCCTT
GCCCAAGGGTGTGGTGGAGGTGACCCATGACCTGCAGAAACACCTGGCTGGGCTGGGCCTGACTGAGGCC
ATTGACAAGAACAAGGCCGACTTGTCACGCATGTCAGGCAAGAAGGACCTGTACCTGGCCAGCGTGTTCC
ACGCCACCGCCTTTGAGTTGGACACAGATGGCAACCCCTTTGACCAGGACATCTACGGGCGCGAGGAGCT
GCGCAGCCCCAAGCTGTTCTACGCCGACCACCCCTTCATCTTCCTAGTGCGGGACACCCAAAGCGGCTCC
CTGCTATTCATTGGGCGCCTGGTCCGGCCTAAGGGTGACAAGATGCGAGACGAGTTATTGGACCCAGCTT
TCTTGTACAAAGTGGTTGATATCCAGCACAGTGGCGGCCGCTCGAGTCTAGAGGGCCCGCGGTTCGAAAC
CAGCGGAGGCGGCGGAAGCGGGGGAGGAGGCAGCGGCGGAGGCGGCAGCGGGGGCGGCGGAAGCGCTACC
GGTAAGCCTATCCCTAACCCTCTCCTCGGTCTCGATTCTACGCGTACCGGTATGGCTTCTAACTTTACTC
AGTTCGTTCTCGTCGACAATGGCGGAACTGGCGACGTGACTGTCGCCCCAAGCAACTTCGCTAACGGGGT
CGCTGAATGGATCAGCTCTAACTCGCGATCACAGGCTTACAAAGTAACCTGTAGCGTTCGTCAGAGCTCT
GCGCAGAATCGCAAATACACCATCAAAGTCGAGGTGCCTAAAGTGGCAACCCAGACTGTTGGTGGTGAAG
AGCTTCCTGTAGCCGGATGGAGATCTTACTTAAATATGGAACTAACCATTCCAATTTTCGCCACGAATTC
CGACTGCGAGCTTATTGTTAAGGCAATGCAAGGTCTCCTAAAAGATGGAAACCCGATTCCCTCGGCCATC
GCGGCCAACTCCGGCATCTACGGAGGTGGAGGTGGATCTCGTACGGGTTAGTAATGAGTTTAAACCCGCT
GATCAGCCTCGACTGTGCCTTCTAGTTGCCAGCCATCTGTTGTTTGCCCCTCCCCCGTGCCTTCCTTGAC
CCTGGAAGGTGCCACTCCCACTGTCCTTTCCTAATAAAATGAGGAAATTGCATCGCATTGTCTGAGTAGG
TGTCATTCTATTCTGGGGGGTGGGGTGGGGCAGGACAGCAAGGGGGAGGATTGGGAAGACAATAGCAGGC
ATGCTGGGGATGCGGTGGGCTCTATGGCTTCTGAGGCGGAAAGAACCAGCTGGGGCTCTAGGGGGTATCC
CC
[124 nt withheld, positions 3503-3626]
C
[91 nt withheld, positions 3628-3718]
AGGGTGATGGTTCACGTACCTAGAAGTTCCTATTCCGAAGTTCCTATTCTCTAGAAAGTATAGGAACTTC
CTTGGCCAAAAAGCCTGAACTCACCGCGACGTCTGTCGAGAAGTTTCTGATCGAAAAGTTCGACAGCGTC
TCCGACCTGATGCAGCTCTCGGAGGGCGAAGAATCTCGTGCTTTCAGCTTCGATGTAGGAGGGCGTGGAT
ATGTCCTGCGGGTAAATAGCTGCGCCGATGGTTTCTACAAAGATCGTTATGTTTATCGGCACTTTGCATC
GGCCGCGCTCCCGATTCCGGAAGTGCTTGACATTGGGGAATTCAGCGAGAGCCTGACCTATTGCATCTCC
CGCCGTGCACAGGGTGTCACGTTGCAAGACCTGCCTGAAACCGAACTGCCCGCTGTTCTGCAGCCGGTCG
CGGAGGCCATGGATGCGATCGCTGCGGCCGATCTTAGCCAGACGAGCGGGTTCGGCCCATTCGGACCGCA
AGGAATCGGTCAATACACTACATGGCGTGATTTCATATGCGCGATTGCTGATCCCCATGTGTATCACTGG
CAAACTGTGATGGACGACACCGTCAGTGCGTCCGTCGCGCAGGCTCTCGATGAGCTGATGCTTTGGGCCG
AGGACTGCCCCGAAGTCCGGCACCTCGTGCACGCGGATTTCGGCTCCAACAATGTCCTGACGGACAATGG
CCGCATAACAGCGGTCATTGACTGGAGCGAGGCGATGTTCGGGGATTCCCAATACGAGGTCGCCAACATC
TTCTTCTGGAGGCCGTGGTTGGCTTGTATGGAGCAGCAGACGCGCTACTTCGAGCGGAGGCATCCGGAGC
TTGCAGGATCGCCGCGGCTCCGGGCGTATATGCTCCGCATTGGTCTTGACCAACTCTATCAGAGCTTGGT
TGACGGCAATTTCGATGATGCAGCTTGGGCGCAGGGTCGATGCGACGCAATCGTCCGATCCGGAGCCGGG
ACTGTCGGGCGTACACAAATCGCCCGCAGAAGCGCGGCCGTCTGGACCGATGGCTGTGTAGAAGTACTCG
CCGATAGTGGAAACCGACGCCCCAGCACTCGTCCGAGGGCAAAGGAATAGCACGTACTACGAGATTTCGA
TTCCACCGCCGCCTTCTATGAAAGGTTGGGCTTCGGAATCGTTTTCCGGGACGCCGGCTGGATGATCCTC
CAGCGCGGGGATCTCATGCTGGAGTTCTTCGCCCACCCCAACTTGTTTATTGCAGCTTATAATGGTTACA
AATAAAGCAATAGCATCACAAATTTCACAAATAAAGCATTTTTTTCACTGCATTCTAGTTGTGGTTTGTC
CAAACTCATCAATGTATCTTATCATGTCTGTATACCGTCGACCTCTAGCTAGAGCTTGGCGTAATCATGG
TCATAGCTGTTTCCTGTGTGAAATTGTTATCCGCTCACAATTCCACACAACATACGAGCCGGAAGCATAA
AGTGTAAAGCCTGGGGTGCCTAATGAGTGAGCTAACTCACATTAATTGCGTTGCGCTCACTGCCCGCTTT
CCAGTCGGGAAACCTGTCGTGCCAGCTGCATTAATGAATCGGCCAACGCGCGGGGAGAGGCGGTTTGCGT
ATTGGGCGCTCTTCCGCTTCCTCGCTCACTGACTCGCTGCGCTCGGTCGTTCGGCTGCGGCGAGCGGTAT
CAGCTCACTCAAAGGCGGTAATACGGTTATCCACAGAATCAGGGGATAACGCAGGAAAGAACATGTGAGC
AAAAGGCCAGCAAAAGGCCAGGAACCGTAAAAAGGCCGCGTTGCTGGCGTTTTTCCATAGGCTCCGCCCC
CCTGACGAGCATCACAAAAATCGACGCTCAAGTCAGAGGTGGCGAAACCCGACAGGACTATAAAGATACC
AGGCGTTTCCCCCTGGAAGCTCCCTCGTGCGCTCTCCTGTTCCGACCCTGCCGCTTACCGGATACCTGTC
CGCCTTTCTCCCTTCGGGAAGCGTGGCGCTTTCTCATAGCTCACGCTGTAGGTATCTCAGTTCGGTGTAG
GTCGTTCGCTCCAAGCTGGGCTGTGTGCACGAACCCCCCGTTCAGCCCGACCGCTGCGCCTTATCCGGTA
ACTATCGTCTTGAGTCCAACCCGGTAAGACACGACTTATCGCCACTGGCAGCAGCCACTGGTAACAGGAT
TAGCAGAGCGAGGTATGTAGGCGGTGCTACAGAGTTCTTGAAGTGGTGGCCTAACTACGGCTACACTAGA
AGAACAGTATTTGGTATCTGCGCTCTGCTGAAGCCAGTTACCTTCGGAAAAAGAGTTGGTAGCTCTTGAT
CCGGCAAACAAACCACCGCTGGTAGCGGTGGTTTTTTTGTTTGCAAGCAGCAGATTACGCGCAGAAAAAA
AGGATCTCAAGAAGATCCTTTGATCTTTTCTACGGGGTCTGACGCTCAGTGGAACGAAAACTCACGTTAA
GGGATTTTGGTCATGAGATTATCAAAAAGGATCTTCACCTAGATCCTTTTAAATTAAAAATGAAGTTTTA
AATCAATCTAAAGTATATATGAGTAAACTTGGTCTGACAGTTACCAATGCTTAATCAGTGAGGCACCTAT
CTCAGCGATCTGTCTATTTCGTTCATCCATAGTTGCCTGACTCCCCGTCGTGTAGATAACTACGATACGG
GAGGGCTTACCATCTGGCCCCAGTGCTGCAATGATACCGCGAGACCCACGCTCACCGGCTCCAGATTTAT
CAGCAATAAACCAGCCAGCCGGAAGGGCCGAGCGCAGAAGTGGTCCTGCAACTTTATCCGCCTCCATCCA
GTCTATTAATTGTTGCCGGGAAGCTAGAGTAAGTAGTTCGCCAGTTAATAGTTTGCGCAACGTTGTTGCC
ATTGCTACAGGCATCGTGGTGTCACGCTCGTCGTTTGGTATGGCTTCATTCAGCTCCGGTTCCCAACGAT
CAAGGCGAGTTACATGATCCCCCATGTTGTGCAAAAAAGCGGTTAGCTCCTTCGGTCCTCCGATCGTTGT
CAGAAGTAAGTTGGCCGCAGTGTTATCACTCATGGTTATGGCAGCACTGCATAATTCTCTTACTGTCATG
CCATCCGTAAGATGCTTTTCTGTGACTGGTGAGTACTCAACCAAGTCATTCTGAGAATAGTGTATGCGGC
GACCGAGTTGCTCTTGCCCGGCGTCAATACGGGATAATACCGCGCCACATAGCAGAACTTTAAAAGTGCT
CATCATTGGAAAACGTTCTTCGGGGCGAAAACTCTCAAGGATCTTACCGCTGTTGAGATCCAGTTCGATG
TAACCCACTCGTGCACCCAACTGATCTTCAGCATCTTTTACTTTCACCAGCGTTTCTGGGTGAGCAAAAA
CAGGAAGGCAAAATGCCGCAAAAAAGGGAATAAGGGCGACACGGAAATGTTGAATACTCATACTCTTCCT
TTTTCAATATTATTGAAGCATTTATCAGGGTTATTGTCTCATGAGCGGATACATATTTGAATGTATTTAG
AAAAATAAACAAATAGGGGTTCCGCGCACATTTCCCCGAAAAGTGCCACCTGACGTCGACGGATCGGGAG
ATCTCCCGATCCCCTATGGTGCACTCTCAGTACAATCTGCTCTGATGCCGCATAGTTAAGCCAGTATCTG
CTCCCTGCTTGTGTGTTGGAGGTCGCTGAGTAGTGCGCGAGCAAAATTTAAGCTACAACAAGGCAAGGCT
TGACCGACAATTGCATGAAGAATCTGCTTAGGGTTAGGCGTTTTGCGCTGCTTCGCGATGTACGGGCCAG
ATATACGCGTTGACATTGATTATTGACTAGGCTTTTGCAAAAAGCTTTGCAAAGATGGATAAAGTTTTAA
ACAGAGAGGAATCTTTGCAGCTAATGGACCTTCTAGGTCTTGAAAGGAGTGGGAATT
Features (pLannotate 1.2.2; 24 found; start..end, strand, type, name):
      1..1179    +  promoter       EF-1α promoter: strong constitutive promoter for human elongation factor EF-1α
   1196..1214    +  promoter       T7 promoter: promoter for bacteriophage T7 RNA polymerase
   1293..1317    +  protein_bind   attB1: mutant version of attB; recombination site for the Gateway® BP reaction BP Clonase™
   1324..2577    +  CDS            SERPINH1: SERPH_HUMAN - Also known as CBP1, CBP2, HSP47, SERPINH2. Experimental evidence at protein level: Swiss-Prot protein existence level 1. Binds specifically to collagen. Could be involved as a chaperone in the biosynthetic pathway of collagen. From Homo sapiens (Human).
   2582..2606    -  protein_bind   attB2: mutant version of attB; recombination site for the Gateway® BP reaction BP Clonase™
   2731..2772    +  CDS            V5 tag: epitope tag from simian virus 5
   2785..3171    +  CDS            MS2: bacteriophage MS2 coat protein binds to a specific stem-loop structure in the viral RNA (Peabody, 1993)
   3233..3457    +  polyA_signal   bGH poly(A) signal: bovine growth hormone polyadenylation signal
   3461..3482    +  promoter       SV40 promoter (fragment): SV40 enhancer and early promoter
   3503..3736    +  rep_origin     f1 ori (fragment) (sequence partly withheld): f1 bacteriophage origin of replication; arrow indicates direction of (+) strand synthesis
   3741..3788    +  protein_bind   FRT: FLP-mediated recombination occurs in the 8-bp core sequence TCTAGAAA (Turan and Bode, 2011). FLP recombinase from the Saccharomyces cerevisiae 2μ plasmid
   3796..4818    +  CDS            HygR: aminoglycoside phosphotransferase from E. coli; aph(4)-Ia; confers resistance to hygromycin
   4828..4953    +  CDS            ble (fragment): BLE_KLEPN - Experimental evidence at protein level: Swiss-Prot protein existence level 1. Binding protein with a strong affinity to the bleomycin family of antibiotics. Binds to CL990; an antimitotic-antibiotic compound. From Klebsiella pneumoniae.
   4948..5069    +  polyA_signal   SV40 poly(A) signal: SV40 polyadenylation signal
   5142..5158    -  protein_bind   lac operator: The lac repressor binds to the lac operator to inhibit transcription in E. coli. This inhibition can be relieved by adding lactose or isopropyl-β-D-thiogalactopyranoside (IPTG). lac repressor encoded by lacI
   5166..5196    -  promoter       lac promoter: promoter for the E. coli lac operon
   5211..5232    -  protein_bind   CAP binding site: CAP binding activates transcription in the presence of cAMP. E. coli catabolite activator protein
   5245..5337    -  CDS            lacI (fragment): lac repressor; lacI; The lac repressor binds to the lac operator to inhibit transcription in E. coli. This inhibition can be relieved by adding lactose or isopropyl-β-D-thiogalactopyranoside (IPTG).
   5520..6108    -  rep_origin     ori: high-copy-number ColE1/pMB1/pBR322/pUC origin of replication
   6279..7139    -  CDS            AmpR: β-lactamase; bla; confers resistance to ampicillin, carbenicillin, and related antibiotics
   7140..7244    -  promoter       AmpR promoter: bla
   7303..7355    -  misc_feature   bom (fragment): basis of mobility region from pBR322
   7510..7528    +  enhancer       CMV enhancer (fragment): human cytomegalovirus immediate early enhancer
   7553..7619    +  CDS            small t antigen (fragment): SV40 (simian virus 40) small t antigen
