[The description below was written by a language model from this plasmid's Addgene catalogue record and pLannotate feature annotations shown in this document.]
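Description:
SERPINH1 is a mammalian expression plasmid built on the Gateway destination backbone E2.pEF5-DEST-FL-V5-MCP. It carries the human SERPINH1 open reading frame (also known as HSP47, a collagen-binding chaperone), with no recorded mutations. The ORF was introduced by Gateway recombination and sits between attB1 and attB2 sites downstream of the strong constitutive EF-1α promoter. A T7 promoter lies between the EF-1α promoter and the insert. On the 3′ side, the annotated V5 epitope tag and bacteriophage MS2 coat protein (MCP) coding sequence match the C-terminal V5-MCP fusion listed in the catalogue, and the unit ends in a bovine growth hormone polyadenylation signal. MCP binds a specific MS2 RNA stem-loop, so the fusion protein can be recruited to a transcript carrying such hairpins, while V5 allows detection of the fusion.

Propagation in E. coli relies on a high-copy ColE1/pUC-type origin and an ampicillin resistance gene. The feature table also shows an FRT site immediately upstream of a hygromycin resistance coding sequence followed by an SV40 polyadenylation signal. This arrangement resembles those used for FLP-mediated integration and hygromycin selection in mammalian cells, although the record does not state that it was used this way. Several further annotations are only short fragments (SV40 promoter, f1 ori, ble, lacI, CMV enhancer, small t antigen) and are probably backbone remnants rather than functional elements.

The stated purpose is an RNA-binding protein tethering screen, in which candidate proteins are artificially tethered to an mRNA to test their effects on its stability and translation. The record does not describe the reporter itself.
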