Addgene plasmid #155999: SERPINH1
Purpose: For use in RBP tethering screen
Depositing lab: Eugene Yeo. Depositing organization: University of California, San Diego (UCSD). Publication: Large-scale tethered function assays identify factors that regulate mRNA stability and translation. Luo EC, Nathanson JL, Tan FE, Schwartz JL, Schmok JC, Shankar A, Markmiller S, Yee BA, Sathe S, Pratt GA, Scaletta DB, Ha Y, Hill DE, Aigner S, Yeo GW. Nat Struct Mol Biol. 2020 Oct;27(10):989-1000. doi: 10.1038/s41594-020-0477-6. Epub 2020 Aug 17. PubMed 32807991.
Backbone
  Vector backbone: E2.pEF5-DEST-FL-V5-MCP
  Backbone size w/o insert (bp): 7357
  Vector type: Mammalian Expression
Growth in bacteria
  Bacterial resistance: Ampicillin, 100 μg/mL
  Growth temperature: 37°C
  Growth strain: DH5alpha
  Copy number: High Copy
Gene/Insert
  Gene/Insert name: SERPINH1 (alt name: Accession: BC014623)
  Species: H. sapiens (human)
  Insert size (bp): 1257
  Mutation: none
  Entrez Gene: SERPINH1 (a.k.a. AsTP3, CBP1, CBP2, HSP47, OI10, PIG14, PPROM, RA-A47, SERPINH2, gp46)
  Promoter: EF-1a
  Tag / fusion protein: V5-MCP (C terminal on backbone)
  Cloning method: Gateway Cloning
  Sequencing primers: 5′ TAATACGACTCACTATAGGG; 3′ gctcgagtctagagggc
Resource information
  A portion of this plasmid was derived from a plasmid made by: DNASU Plasmid Repository Center for Personalized Diagnostics Biodesign Institute
Terms and licenses: Academic/Nonprofit Terms; Industry Terms: Not Available to Industry
How to cite: SERPINH1 was a gift from Eugene Yeo (Addgene plasmid # 155999 ; http://n2t.net/addgene:155999 ; RRID:Addgene_155999)
