>Addgene plasmid #155999 | SERPINH1 | depositor partial sequence | sequence record 301402 | Insert Sequence
ATGCGCTCCCTCCTGCTTCTCAGCGCCTTCTGCCTCCTGGAGGCGGCCCTGGCCGCCGAGGTGAAGAAAC
CTGCAGCCGCAGCAGCTCCTGGCACTGCGGAGAAGTTGAGCCCCAAGGCGGCCACGCTTGCCGAGCGCAG
CGCCGGCCTGGCCTTCAGCTTGTACCAGGCCATGGCCAAGGACCAGGCAGTGGAGAACATCCTGGTGTCA
CCCGTGGTGGTGGCCTCGTCGCTGGGGCTCGTGTCGCTGGGCGGCAAGGCGACCACGGCGTCGCAGGCCA
AGGCAGTGCTGAGCGCCGAGCAGCTGCGCGACGAGGAGGTGCACGCCGGCCTGGGCGAGCTGCTGCGCTC
ACTCAGCAACTCCACGGCGCGCAACGTGACCTGGAAGCTGGGCAGCCGACTGTACGGACCCAGCTCAGTG
AGCTTCGCTGATGACTTCGTGCGCAGCAGCAAGCAGCACTACAACTGCGAGCACTCCAAGATCAACTTCC
GCGACAAGCGCAGCGCGCTGCAGTCCATCAACGAGTGGGCCGCGCAGACCACCGACGGCAAGCTGCCCGA
GGTCACCAAGGACGTGGAGCGCACGGACGGCGCCCTGTTAGTCAACGCCATGTTCTTCAAGCCACACTGG
GATGAGAAATTCCACCACAAGATGGTGGACAACCGTGGCTTCATGGTGACTCGGTCCTATACCGTGGGTG
TCATGATGATGCACCGGACAGGCCTCTACAACTACTACGACGACGAGAAGGAAAAGCTGCAAATCGTGGA
GATGCCCCTGGCCCACAAGCTCTCCAGCCTCATCATCCTCATGCCCCATCACGTGGAGCCTCTCGAGCGC
CTTGAAAAGCTGCTAACCAAAGAGCAGCTGAAGATCTGGATGGGGAAGATGCAGAAGAAGGCTGTTGCCA
TCTCCTTGCCCAAGGGTGTGGTGGAGGTGACCCATGACCTGCAGAAACACCTGGCTGGGCTGGGCCTGAC
TGAGGCCATTGACAAGAACAAGGCCGACTTGTCACGCATGTCAGGCAAGAAGGACCTGTACCTGGCCAGC
GTGTTCCACGCCACCGCCTTTGAGTTGGACACAGATGGCAACCCCTTTGACCAGGACATCTACGGGCGCG
AGGAGCTGCGCAGCCCCAAGCTGTTCTACGCCGACCACCCCTTCATCTTCCTAGTGCGGGACACCCAAAG
CGGCTCCCTGCTATTCATTGGGCGCCTGGTCCGGCCTAAGGGTGACAAGATGCGAGACGAGTTATAG
